Addgene plasmid #22126: pFLAG-6a-Ataxin3Q22
Depositing lab: Henry Paulson. Depositing organization: University of Michigan.
Backbone
  Vector backbone: pFLAG-CMV-6a
  Backbone manufacturer: Sigma
  Backbone size w/o insert (bp): 4700
  Vector type: Mammalian Expression
Growth in bacteria
  Bacterial resistance: Ampicillin, 100 μg/mL
  Growth temperature: 37°C
  Growth strain: DH5alpha
  Copy number: High Copy
Gene/Insert
  Gene/Insert name: Ataxin 3
  Species: H. sapiens (human)
  Insert size (bp): 1100
  Entrez Gene: ATXN3 (a.k.a. AT3, ATX3, JOS, MJD, MJD1, SCA3)
  Tag / fusion protein: Flag (N terminal on backbone)
  Cloning method: Restriction Enzyme
  Sequencing primers: 5′ CMV-F; 3′ BGH-rev
Terms and licenses: Academic/Nonprofit Terms; Industry Terms: Not Available to Industry
How to cite: pFLAG-6a-Ataxin3Q22 was a gift from Henry Paulson (Addgene plasmid # 22126 ; http://n2t.net/addgene:22126 ; RRID:Addgene_22126)
