[The description below was written by a language model from this plasmid's Addgene catalogue record.]
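Description:
pFLAG-6a-Ataxin3Q22 is a mammalian expression plasmid built on the commercial pFLAG-CMV-6a backbone (about 4.7 kb without insert), carrying a roughly 1.1 kb human ATXN3 (ataxin-3) coding insert introduced by restriction enzyme cloning. The plasmid is maintained in E. coli as a high-copy construct under ampicillin selection. The record does not include a feature table, so the origin of replication, polyadenylation signal and any mammalian selection marker are not explicitly listed. However, the backbone name and the use of a CMV forward sequencing primer indicate that expression is driven by the cytomegalovirus immediate-early promoter, a strong constitutive promoter in most mammalian cell lines.

The backbone supplies an N-terminal FLAG epitope, so ataxin-3 is produced as a FLAG-tagged fusion that can be detected or immunoprecipitated with anti-FLAG antibodies without relying on an ataxin-3-specific reagent. Ataxin-3 is a deubiquitinating enzyme containing a polyglutamine tract whose expansion causes spinocerebellar ataxia type 3 (Machado-Joseph disease). The "Q22" in the name suggests a version with 22 glutamines, which would fall in the normal, non-pathogenic range, although the record does not spell this out or specify the isoform.

A construct of this type is typically used for transient transfection to study ataxin-3 expression, localisation, interactions or enzymatic function. It can also serve as the non-expanded control alongside expanded-repeat versions in polyglutamine disease studies. The record itself does not state a specific intended application.
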