>Addgene plasmid #22126 | pFLAG-6a-Ataxin3Q22 | addgene partial sequence | sequence record 27938 | 22126 with hGH-PA-R
GTCTTCCACTTGCCCCTTGCTCCATACCACCCCCCTCCACCCCATAATATTATAGAAGGACACCTAGTCA
GACAAAATGATGCAACTTAATTTTATTAGGACAAGGCTGGTGGGCACTGGAGTGGCAACTTCCAGGGCCA
GGAGAGGCACTGGGGAGGGGTCACAGGGATGCCACCCGGGTCAATTATCTATCGATGGTACCGGATCCGT
CGACGATATCCTGCAGAGATCTGAATTCGCGGCCGCATTCTTATTTATTTTTTTCCTTCTGTTTTCAAAT
CATTTCTGACAGTTTCTAAAGACATGGTCACAGCTGCCTGAAGCATGTCTTCTTCACTCATAGCATCACC
TAGATCACTCCCAAGTGCTCCTGAACTGGTGGCTGGCCTTTCACATGGATGTGAACTCTGTCCTGATAGG
TCCCCCTGCTGCTGCTGCTGCTGCTGCTGCTGCTGCTGCTGCTGCTGCTGCTGCTGCTGCTGCTGTTGCT
GCTTTTGCTGCTGTTTTTCAAAGTAGGCTTCTCGTCTCTTCCGAAGCTCTTCTGAAGTAAGATTTGTACC
TGATGTCTGTGTCATATCTTGAGATATGTTTCTGGAACTACCTTGCATACTTAGCTGAATAGCCCTGCGG
AGATCTGCTTCCTCATCTTCCATGTCAATTTCTTGGCGACTTAGTGCCAGAGCCCTCTGCAAATCCTCCT
CATCTTCGTCTAACATTCCTGAGCCATCATTTGCTTCTAACACTCGTTCCAGGTCTGTTTTATGGACTCT
TTGCTCTTTTAGTTGTGCTAATTCTTCTCCAATAAGTTTTGGTCGATGCATCTGTTGGACCCTAATCATC
TGCAGGAGTTGGTCAGCTTCGCAATCTGGCAGATCACCCTTAACAACAAAT
