>Addgene plasmid #22126 | pFLAG-6a-Ataxin3Q22 | addgene partial sequence | sequence record 27939 | 22126 with BGH-rev
TCTCTCTGCTCTTTGAGAAGGATCTGGTNTACTGGGNTTATCGAAATTGGACTCCTTCCTCCAGGAAGAC
CCGACTGGCTCTTTGTGCTCCTATTGGACGATGACTACTTGCCGGGATGGATTTTAACCCTGTGGAAGGA
CCATGGCTGCCAGGGCTTGGATGANTCTGAGAGCCTCACAGTGGCAAAATGGCGTTTTCTCCCCTATTAT
GAGGGCACGTCCTGACAACAGACTTGGGGACAGATGGGTGACTTGGGTCTTGTGTCCTGTGCGGTTCAGG
GCTCCGCCTTGNNAGTTTGGAGGAAAAAGCTAACCCTGGTCGGCGGCCCCGCCTATCNNAGGCTCATGAC
CGATCCTATAAAGGAATAATCCTTCACTGGCAGTTATAAGGACCACTGAACTAGCGTTTTCTGATTAGGA
TCCATCAGGTTTAAATTATATTCTCTCTGGACGGGTGGAGCGGAAGATCATCTTGATATCGCTGGANTTT
CCTGGGATGACTACCGGGCCANCGTTATTCTATATTTGCTGTTAAAGGAGGGCTGCCAGATTGCGTATGT
CACCAACTCCTGCNGATGATTANTGANCCTAAATGCAT
