>Addgene plasmid #22126 | pFLAG-6a-Ataxin3Q22 | addgene partial sequence | sequence record 27940 | 22127 with CMV-F
CTCGTTTAGTGANCGTCAGAATTACGCGTACCATGGACTACAAAGACGATGACGACAAGCTCAAGCTTAT
AAACGGAGAGTCCATCTTCCACGAGAAACAAGAAGGCTCACTTTGTGCTCAACATTGCCTGAATAACTTA
TTGCAAGGAGAATATTTTAGCCCTGTGGAATTATCCTCAATTGCACATCAGCTGGATGAGGAGGAGAGGA
TGAGAATGGCAGAAGGAGGAGTTACTAGTGAAGATTATCGCACGTTTTTACAGCAGCCTTCTGGAAATAT
GGATGACAGTGGTTTTTTCTCTATTCAGGTTATAAGCAATGCCTTGAAAGTTTGGGGTTTAGAACTAATC
CTGTTCAACAGTCCAGAGTATCAGAGGCTCAGGATCGATCCTATAAATGAAAGATCATTTATATGCAATT
ATAAGGAACACTGGTTTACAGTTAGAAAATTAGGAAAACAGTGGTTTAACTTGAATTCTCTCTTGACGGG
TCCAGAATTAATATCAGATACATATCTTGCACTTTTCTTGGCTCAATTACAACAGGAAGGTTATTCTATA
TTTGTTGTTAAGGGTGATCTGCCAGATTGCGAAGCTGACCAACTCCTGCAGATGATTAGGGTCCAACAGA
TGCATCGACCAAAACTTATTGGAGAAGAATTAGCACAACTAAAAGAGCAAAGAGTCCATAAAACAGACCT
GGAACGAGTGTTAGAAGCAAATGAATGGCTCNGAATGTTAGACGAAGATG
